>Addgene plasmid #135898 | D85_Ld_120350 | addgene full sequence | sequence record 274682 | Addgene NGS Result
GACATTGATTATTGACTAGTTATTAATAGTAATCAATTACGGGGTCATTAGTTCATAGCCCATATATGGA
GTTCCGCGTTACATAACTTACGGTAAATGGCCCGCCTGGCTGACCGCCCAACGACCCCCGCCCATTGACG
TCAATAATGACGTATGTTCCCATAGTAACGCCAATAGGGACTTTCCATTGACGTCAATGGGTGGAGTATT
TACGGTAAACTGCCCACTTGGCAGTACATCAAGTGTATCATATGCCAAGTCCGCCCCCTATTGACGTCAA
TGACGGTAAATGGCCCGCCTGGCATTATGCCCAGTACATGACCTTACGGGACTTTCCTACTTGGCAGTAC
ATCTACGTATTAGTCATCGCTATTACCATGGTGATGCGGTTTTGGCAGTACACCAATGGGCGTGGATAGC
GGTTTGACTCACGGGGATTTCCAAGTCTCCACCCCATTGACGTCAATGGGAGTTTGTTTTGGCACCAAAA
TCAACGGGACTTTCCAAAATGTCGTAATAACCCCGCCCCGTTGACGCAAATGGGCGGTAGGCGTGTACGG
TGGGAGGTCTATATAAGCAGAGCTCGTTTAGTGAACCGTCAGATCCTCACTCTCTTCCGCATCGCTGTCT
GCGAGGGCCAGCTGTTGGGCTCGCGGTTGAGGACAAACTCTTCGCGGTCTTTCCAGTACTCTTGGATCGG
AAACCCGTCGGCCTCCGAACGGTACTCCGCCACCGAGGGACCTGAGCGAGTCCGCATCGACCGGATCGGA
AAACCTCTCGAGAAAGGCGTCTAACCAGTCACAGTCGCAAGGTAGGCTGAGCACCGTGGCGGGCGGCAGC
GGGTGGCGGTCGGGGTTGTTTCTGGCGGAGGTGCTGCTGATGATGTAATTAAAGTAGGCGGTCTTGAGAC
GGCGGATGGTCGAGGTGAGGTGTGGCAGGCTTGAGATCCAGCTGTTGGGGTGAGTACTCCCTCTCAAAAG
CGGGCATTACTTCTGCGCTAAGATTGTCAGTTTCCAAAAACGAGGAGGATTTGATATTCACCTGGCCCGA
TCTGGCCATACACTTGAGTGACAATGACATCCACTTTGCCTTTCTCTCCACAGGTGTCCACTCCCAGGTC
CAAGTTTGCCACCATGGAGTTTCAGACCCAGGTACTCATGTCCCTGCTGCTCTGCATGTCTGGTGCGGCC
GCCTGGTGGGATAAAGGGCACATGTGTATTGCCGAAATTGCTAGACGTAACTTGAAGCCTAACGTGCAGT
CCAAAGTGCAGGCTTGTGCCGATGTACTCAATAAGATTGGACCTTTTCCTAAGTCTACTAACATCGTGGA
GCTTGGCCCCTGGGCTGATGATCTCAAAAGCATGGGCCTCTACACCATGAGTACATGGCACTTTATTGAT
ACAATTTACAACCCGCAGGACGTTAAGGTAACCATCAATCCAGTGGAGATTGTAAATGTGGCGTCTGTGA
TCCCAATGCTCATTAGCGCGATAACCTCTCCTGCTGCAACCAGTGATATTATTACCACTAGTGTCGCAAA
CCTGATACACTTTGTGGGAGACATTCATATGCCTTTGCATAGTGCCGACCTGTTCAGCCCTGAATACCCT
TTGGGTGACTTGGGTGGAAACAAGCAGATCGTCATAGTAAACGAATCCGCAGGCACCTCTATGAAATTGC
ATGCCTTTTGGGACAGCATGTGTGAGGGGCCTCAAAACAATGCTGTAAGGCCCCTGGACAAAGACGCCTA
CGCAGAGCTGTCAGCCTTTGTGGACAATCTGGTGAAGTCATACAGTTTCACTGAGGAACAGATGATGATG
ACTAACAGTACCATTATGGCCGCCGAGTCCTATGAATTGGCCGTGAAGAACGTCTACCCGGGTATATCTG
ATAGGACAGTGCTTTCCGAAACTTACAAGGCCAACGGGAAGATTCTGGCAGCCGGGCGGGTCACTCTGGC
AGGCTACAGACTGGCTACAATTCTGAATACAGCTCTGGCTGGGGTGTCATTGGATACAATCATGAACGGG
ACAAAGCACATGCAGGATGAGGTTGAGGTGACCCATACAGGCGACACCTATAACTACTACGCTTTCTCAG
GCGTCGAGTCTGGAGCAGCCGCCGGCGCGCCCGGCAGCCTGCACCACATCCTGGACGCCCAGAAGATGCT
GTGGAACCACAGGGACAGGAACCTGCCTCCTCTGGCCCCTCTGGGCCCCCACCACCATCACCACCATTGA
GTCTAGACACGTGATTAATTAAGGATCCCCCGACCTCGACCTCTGGCTAATAAAGGAAATTTATTTTCAT
TGCAATAGTGTGTTGGAATTTTTTGTGTCTCTCACTCGGAAGGACATATGGGAGGGCAAATCATTTGGTC
GAGATCCCTCGGAGATCTCTAGCTAGAGGATCGATCCCCGCCCCGGACGAACTAAACCTGACTACGACAT
CTCTGCCCCTTCTTCGCGGGGCAGTGCATGTAATCCCTTCAGTTGGTTGGTACAACTTGCCAACTGGGCC
CTGTTCCACATGTGACACGGGGGGGGACCAAACACAAAGGGGTTCTCTGACTGTAGTTGACATCCTTATA
AATGGATGTGCACATTTGCCAACACTGAGTGGCTTTCATCCTGGAGCAGACTTTGCAGTCTGTGGACTGC
AACACAACATTGCCTTTATGTGTAACTCTTGGCTGAAGCTCTTACACCAATGCTGGGGGACATGTACCTC
CCAGGGGCCCAGGAAGACTACGGGAGGCTACACCAACGTCAATCAGAGGGGCCTGTGTAGCTACCGATAA
GCGGACCCTCAAGAGGGCATTAGCAATAGTGTTTATAAGGCCCCCTTGTTAACCCTAAACGGGTAGCATA
TGCTTCCCGGGTAGTAGTATATACTATCCAGACTAACCCTAATTCAATAGCATATGTTACCCAACGGGAA
GCATATGCTATCGAATTAGGGTTAGTAAAAGGGTCCTAAGGAACAGCGATATCTCCCACCCCATGAGCTG
TCACGGTTTTATTTACATGGGGTCAGGATTCCACGAGGGTAGTGAACCATTTTAGTCACAAGGGCAGTGG
CTGAAGATCAAGGAGCGGGCAGTGAACTCTCCTGAATCTTCGCCTGCTTCTTCATTCTCCTTCGTTTAGC
TAATAGAATAACTGCTGAGTTGTGAACAGTAAGGTGTATGTGAGGTGCTCGAAAACAAGGTTTCAGGTGA
CGCCCCCAGAATAAAATTTGGACGGGGGGTTCAGTGGTGGCATTGTGCTATGACACCAATATAACCCTCA
CAAACCCCTTGGGCAATAAATACTAGTGTAGGAATGAAACATTCTGAATATCTTTAACAATAGAAATCCA
TGGGGTGGGGACAAGCCGTAAAGACTGGATGTCCATCTCACACGAATTTATGGCTATGGGCAACACATAA
TCCTAGTGCAATATGATACTGGGGTTATTAAGATGTGTCCCAGGCAGGGACCAAGACAGGTGAACCATGT
TGTTACACTCTATTTGTAACAAGGGGAAAGAGAGTGGACGCCGACAGCAGCGGACTCCACTGGTTGTCTC
TAACACCCCCGAAAATTAAACGGGGCTCCACGCCAATGGGGCCCATAAACAAAGACAAGTGGCCACTCTT
TTTTTTGAAATTGTGGAGTGGGGGCACGCGTCAGCCCCCACACGCCGCCCTGCGGTTTTGGACTGTAAAA
TAAGGGTGTAATAACTTGGCTGATTGTAACCCCGCTAACCACTGCGGTCAAACCACTTGCCCACAAAACC
ACTAATGGCACCCCGGGGAATACCTGCATAAGTAGGTGGGCGGGCCAAGATAGGGGCGCGATTGCTGCGA
TCTGGAGGACAAATTACACACACTTGCGCCTGAGCGCCAAGCACAGGGTTGTTGGTCCTCATATTCACGA
GGTCGCTGAGAGCACGGTGGGCTAATGTTGCCATGGGTAGCATATACTACCCAAATATCTGGATAGCATA
TGCTATCCTAATCTATATCTGGGTAGCATAGGCTATCCTAATCTATATCTGGGTAGCATATGCTATCCTA
ATCTATATCTGGGTAGTATATGCTATCCTAATTTATATCTGGGTAGCATAGGCTATCCTAATCTATATCT
GGGTAGCATATGCTATCCTAATCTATATCTGGGTAGTATATGCTATCCTAATCTGTATCCGGGTAGCATA
TGCTATCCTAATAGAGATTAGGGTAGTATATGCTATCCTAATTTATATCTGGGTAGCATATACTACCCAA
ATATCTGGATAGCATATGCTATCCTAATCTATATCTGGGTAGCATATGCTATCCTAATCTATATCTGGGT
AGCATAGGCTATCCTAATCTATATCTGGGTAGCATATGCTATCCTAATCTATATCTGGGTAGTATATGCT
ATCCTAATTTATATCTGGGTAGCATAGGCTATCCTAATCTATATCTGGGTAGCATATGCTATCCTAATCT
ATATCTGGGTAGTATATGCTATCCTAATCTGTATCCGGGTAGCATATGCTATCCTCATGATAAGCTGTCA
AACATGAGAATTTTCTTGAAGACGAAAGGGCCTCGTGATACGCCTATTTTTATAGGTTAATGTCATGATA
ATAATGGTTTCTTAGACGTCAGGTGGCACTTTTCGGGGAAATGTGCGCGGAACCCCTATTTGTTTATTTT
TCTAAATACATTCAAATATGTATCCGCTCATGAGACAATAACCCTGATAAATGCTTCAATAATATTGAAA
AAGGAAGAGTATGAGTATTCAACATTTCCGTGTCGCCCTTATTCCCTTTTTTGCGGCATTTTGCCTTCCT
GTTTTTGCTCACCCAGAAACGCTGGTGAAAGTAAAAGATGCTGAAGATCAGTTGGGTGCACGAGTGGGTT
ACATCGAACTGGATCTCAACAGCGGTAAGATCCTTGAGAGTTTTCGCCCCGAAGAACGTTTTCCAATGAT
GAGCACTTTTAAAGTTCTGCTATGTGGCGCGGTATTATCCCGTGTTGACGCCGGGCAAGAGCAACTCGGT
CGCCGCATACACTATTCTCAGAATGACTTGGTTGAGTACTCACCAGTCACAGAAAAGCATCTTACGGATG
GCATGACAGTAAGAGAATTATGCAGTGCTGCCATAACCATGAGTGATAACACTGCGGCCAACTTACTTCT
GACAACGATCGGAGGACCGAAGGAGCTAACCGCTTTTTTGCACAACATGGGGGATCATGTAACTCGCCTT
GATCGTTGGGAACCGGAGCTGAATGAAGCCATACCAAACGACGAGCGTGACACCACGATGCCTGCAGCAA
TGGCAACAACGTTGCGCAAACTATTAACTGGCGAACTACTTACTCTAGCTTCCCGGCAACAATTAATAGA
CTGGATGGAGGCGGATAAAGTTGCAGGACCACTTCTGCGCTCGGCCCTTCCGGCTGGCTGGTTTATTGCT
GATAAATCTGGAGCCGGTGAGCGTGGGTCTCGCGGTATCATTGCAGCACTGGGGCCAGATGGTAAGCCCT
CCCGTATCGTAGTTATCTACACGACGGGGAGTCAGGCAACTATGGATGAACGAAATAGACAGATCGCTGA
GATAGGTGCCTCACTGATTAAGCATTGGTAACTGTCAGACCAAGTTTACTCATATATACTTTAGATTGAT
TTAAAACTTCATTTTTAATTTAAAAGGATCTAGGTGAAGATCCTTTTTGATAATCTCATGACCAAAATCC
CTTAACGTGAGTTTTCGTTCCACTGAGCGTCAGACCCCGTAGAAAAGATCAAAGGATCTTCTTGAGATCC
TTTTTTTCTGCGCGTAATCTGCTGCTTGCAAACAAAAAAACCACCGCTACCAGCGGTGGTTTGTTTGCCG
GATCAAGAGCTACCAACTCTTTTTCCGAAGGTAACTGGCTTCAGCAGAGCGCAGATACCAAATACTGTTC
TTCTAGTGTAGCCGTAGTTAGGCCACCACTTCAAGAACTCTGTAGCACCGCCTACATACCTCGCTCTGCT
AATCCTGTTACCAGTGGCTGCTGCCAGTGGCGATAAGTCGTGTCTTACCGGGTTGGACTCAAGACGATAG
TTACCGGATAAGGCGCAGCGGTCGGGCTGAACGGGGGGTTCGTGCACACAGCCCAGCTTGGAGCGAACGA
CCTACACCGAACTGAGATACCTACAGCGTGAGCTATGAGAAAGCGCCACGCTTCCCGAAGGGAGAAAGGC
GGACAGGTATCCGGTAAGCGGCAGGGTCGGAACAGGAGAGCGCACGAGGGAGCTTCCAGGGGGAAACGCC
TGGTATCTTTATAGTCCTGTCGGGTTTCGCCACCTCTGACTTGAGCGTCGATTTTTGTGATGCTCGTCAG
GGGGGCGGAGCCTATGGAAAAACGCCAGCAACGCGGCCTTTTTACGGTTCCTGGCCTTTTGCTGGCCTTT
TGCTCACATGTTCTTTCCTGCGTTATCCCCTGATTCTGTGGATAACCGTATTACCGCCTTTGAGTGAGCT
GATACCGCTCGCCGCAGCCGAACGACCGAGCGCAGCGAGTCAGTGAGCGAGGAAGCGGAAGAGCGCCCAA
TACGCAAACCGCCTCTCCCCGCGCGTTGGCCGATTCATTAATGCAGCTGGCACGACAGGTTTCCCGACTG
GAAAGCGGGCAGTGAGCGCAACGCAATTAATGTGAGTTAGCTCACTCATTAGGCACCCCAGGCTTTACAC
TTTATGCTTCCGGCTCGTATGTTGTGTGGAATTGTGAGCGGATAACAATTTCACACAGGAAACAGCTATG
ACCATGATTACGCCAAGCTCTAGCTAGAGGTCGACCAATTCTCATGTTTGACAGCTTATCATCGCAGATC
CGGGCAACGTTGTTGCCATTGCTGCAGGCGCAGAACTGGTAGGTATGGAAGATCTATACATTGAATCAAT
ATTGGCAATTAGCCATATTAGTCATTGGTTATATAGCATAAATCAATATTGGCTATTGGCCATTGCATAC
GTTGTATCTATATCATAATATGTACATTTATATTGGCTCATGTCCAATATGACCGCCATGTT
Features (pLannotate 1.2.2; 17 found; start..end, strand, type, name):
      1..380     +  enhancer       CMV enhancer: human cytomegalovirus immediate early enhancer
    382..581     +  promoter       CMV promoter: human cytomegalovirus (CMV) immediate early promoter
    649..687     +  misc_feature   Ad SA (fragment): adenovirus major late transcript splice acceptor (Friedrich and Soriano, 1991)
    720..929     -  CDS            PTP (fragment): TERM_ADE02 - Experimental evidence at protein level: Swiss-Prot protein existence level 1. Protein covalently bound to the viral DNA that acts as a primer for viral genomic replication by DNA strand displacement. Assembles on the viral origin of replication in an initiation complex with viral polymerase, DBP, host NFIA and host POU2F1/OCT1. During initiation, the polymerase covalently couples the first dCTP with Ser- 580 of pTP. The terminal protein stimulates the template activity over 20 fold compared to protein-free templates. Neo-synthesized viral genomes are linked to two preterminal prot
    960..1049    +  intron         chimeric intron (fragment): chimera between introns from adenovirus and immunoglobulin heavy chain genes
   1068..1114    +  CDS            IgH signal sequence (fragment): signal sequence from the mouse immunoglobulin heavy chain variable region
   2289..2344    +  polyA_signal   β-globin poly(A) signal: rabbit β-globin polyadenylation signal (Gil and Proudfoot, 1987)
   2858..4539    -  rep_origin     oriP (fragment): Epstein-Barr virus oriP replication origin (Yates et al., 2000)
   4666..4770    +  promoter       AmpR promoter: bla
   4771..5631    +  CDS            AmpR: β-lactamase; bla; confers resistance to ampicillin, carbenicillin, and related antibiotics
   5802..6390    +  rep_origin     ori: high-copy-number ColE1/pMB1/pBR322/pUC origin of replication
   6573..6665    +  CDS            lacI (fragment): lac repressor; lacI; The lac repressor binds to the lac operator to inhibit transcription in E. coli. This inhibition can be relieved by adding lactose or isopropyl-β-D-thiogalactopyranoside (IPTG).
   6678..6699    +  protein_bind   CAP binding site: CAP binding activates transcription in the presence of cAMP. E. coli catabolite activator protein
   6714..6744    +  promoter       lac promoter: promoter for the E. coli lac operon
   6752..6768    +  protein_bind   lac operator: The lac repressor binds to the lac operator to inhibit transcription in E. coli. This inhibition can be relieved by adding lactose or isopropyl-β-D-thiogalactopyranoside (IPTG). lac repressor encoded by lacI
   6838..6854    +  promoter       tet promoter (fragment): E. coli promoter for tetracycline efflux protein gene
   6864..6889    -  CDS            bla(M) (fragment): β-lactamase lacking the signal sequence; bla(M); allows cytosolic expression of β-lactamase
