[The description below was written by a language model from this plasmid's Addgene catalogue record and pLannotate feature annotations shown in this document.]
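Description:
D85_Ld_120350 is a mammalian expression plasmid built on the pTT3 backbone for producing the extracellular region of a Leishmania donovani protein, the putative 3'-nucleotidase/nuclease LDPBK_120350, as a soluble recombinant protein. In bacteria it is maintained through a high-copy ColE1/pUC-type origin and selected with ampicillin via the β-lactamase gene and its native promoter. The backbone also carries a fragment of the Epstein-Barr virus oriP element, which supports episomal retention and higher yields in cells that supply EBNA1, a feature typical of transient-expression systems. Short lac regulatory remnants (lacI fragment, CAP site, lac promoter and operator) and small tet promoter and bla fragments appear to be cloning-vector leftovers with no stated role in expression.

The expression cassette is driven by the human CMV immediate early enhancer and promoter, followed by adenovirus-derived leader sequences: a major late splice acceptor fragment, a region the annotation software matched on the opposite strand to adenoviral terminal protein, and a chimeric intron fragment. Such leader and intron elements generally enhance mRNA processing and translation. A mouse immunoglobulin heavy chain signal sequence fragment sits immediately upstream of the unannotated stretch where the roughly 930 bp ectodomain insert must lie, directing the product into the secretory pathway, and transcription ends at a rabbit β-globin polyadenylation signal. According to the catalogue entry, the insert carries a C-terminal biotinylation sequence and His tag, though neither these tags nor the insert are annotated in the feature table. Such tags allow purification by metal affinity and capture on streptavidin. The plasmid belongs to a study of L. donovani cell surface and secreted proteins.
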