Addgene plasmid #135898: D85_Ld_120350
Purpose: Expression of Leishmania donovani ectodomain in mammalian cells
Depositing lab: Gavin Wright. Depositing organization: Wellcome Sanger Institute. Publication: Systematic identification of genes encoding cell surface and secreted proteins that are essential for in vitro growth and infection in Leishmania donovani. Roberts AJ, Ong HB, Clare S, Brandt C, Harcourt K, Franssen SU, Cotton JA, Muller-Sienerth N, Wright GJ. PLoS Pathog. 2022 Feb 24;18(2):e1010364. doi: 10.1371/journal.ppat.1010364. eCollection 2022 Feb. PubMed 35202447.
Backbone
  Vector backbone: pTT3
  Backbone manufacturer: Yves Durocher, NRC
  Backbone size w/o insert (bp): 6132
  Vector type: Mammalian Expression
Growth in bacteria
  Bacterial resistance: Ampicillin, 100 μg/mL
  Growth temperature: 37°C
  Growth strain: DH5alpha
  Copy number: High Copy
Gene/Insert
  Gene/Insert name: 3'-nucleotidase/nuclease, putative (alt name: LDPBK_120350)
  Species: Leishmania donovani
  Insert size (bp): 930
  Tag / fusion protein: biotinylation sequence and His tag (C terminal on insert)
  Cloning method: Unknown
Terms and licenses: Academic/Nonprofit Terms; Industry Terms: Not Available to Industry
How to cite: D85_Ld_120350 was a gift from Gavin Wright (Addgene plasmid # 135898 ; http://n2t.net/addgene:135898 ; RRID:Addgene_135898)
